>Addgene plasmid #145520 | pGBW-m4046563 | depositor full sequence | sequence record 287697 | Full Sequence
GCGGCCGCTTGCTATATTGAAGTACGGATTAGAAGCCGCCGAGCGGGCGACAGCCCTCCGACGGAAGACT
CTCCTCCGTGCGTCCTCGTCTTCACCGGTCGCGTTCCTGAAACGCAGATGTGCCTCGCGCCGCACTGCTC
CGAACAATAAAGATTCTACAATACTAGCTTTTATGGTTATGAAGAGGAAAAATTGGCAGTAACCTGGCCC
CACAAACCTTCAAATTAACGAATCAAATTAACAACCATAGGATGATAATGCGATTAGTTTTTTAGCCTTA
TTTCTGGGGTAATTAATCAGCGAAGCGATGATTTTTGATCTATTAACAGATATATAAATGGAAAAGCTGC
ATAACCACTTTAACTAATACTTTCAACATTTTCAGTTTGTATTACTTCTTATTCAAATGTCATAAAAGTA
TCAACAAAAAATTGTTAATATACCTCTATACTTTAACGTCAAGGAGAAAAAACTATAATGGCAGTGAAAA
GAACAATCAAGGGTACACACCACTGGTTGTTACTCACAATTTTGACTTCACTTTTAGTTTTAGTCCAGAG
TACTCAATGGTCTTTGTTCTTTTTTTTGTATGAAAATGCCTTTTTACCTTTTGCTATGGGTATTATTGCT
ATGTCTGCTTTTGCAATGATGTTTGTCAAACATAAGCATGCATTTCTCTGTTTGTTTTTGTTACCTTCTC
TTGCCACTGTAGCTTATTTTAATATGGTCTATATGCCTGCTAGTTGGGTGATGCGTATTATGACATGGTT
GGATATGGTTGATACTAGTTTGTCTGGTTTTAAGCTAAAAGACTGTGTTATGTATGCATCAGCTGTAGTG
TTACTAATCCTTATGACAGCAAGAACTGTGTATGATGATGGTGCTAGGAGAGTGTGGACACTTATGAATG
TCTTGACACTCGTTTATAAAGTTTATTATGGTAATGCTTTAGATCAAGCCATTTCCATGTGGGCTCTTAT
AATCTCTGTTACTTCTAACTACTCAGGTGTAGTTACAACTGTCATGTTTTTGGCCAGAGGTATTGTTTTT
ATGTGTGTTGAGTATTGCCCTATTTTCTTCATAACTGGTAATACACTTCAGTGTATAATGCTAGTTTATT
GTTTCTTAGGCTATTTTTGTACTTGTTACTTTGGCCTCTTTTGTTTACTCAACCGCTACTTTAGACTGAC
TCTTGGTGTTTATGATTACTTAGTTTCTACACAGGAGTTTAGATATATGAATTCACAGGGACTACTCCCA
CCCAAGAATAGCATAGATGCCTTCAAACTCAACATTAAATTGTTGGGTGTTGGTGGCAAACCTTGTATCA
AAGTAGCCACTGTACTCGTGCCGAGAGGTTCTGATTATAAAGATCATGATGGTGATTATAAAGATCATGA
TATTGATTATAAAGATGATGATGATAAATAAACAGGCCCCTTTTCCTTTGTCGATATCATGTAATTAGTT
ATGTCACGCTTACATTCACGCCCTCCTCCCACATCCGCTCTAACCGAAAAGGAAGGAGTTAGACAACCTG
AAGTCTAGGTCCCTATTTATTTTTTTTAATAGTTATGTTAGTATTAAGAACGTTATTTATATTTCAAATT
TTTCTTTTTTTTCTGTACAAAGCGGCCGCCGAACCACTAGTGCACTGCAGTACACGGTTTCCTTGAAATT
TTTTTGATTCGGTAATCTCCGAACAGAAGGAAGAACGAAGGAAGGAGCACAGACTTAGATTGGTATATAT
ACGCATATGTAGTGTTGAAGAAACATGAAATTGCCCAGTATTCTTAACCCAACTGCACAGAACAAAAACG
TGCAGGAAACGAAGATAAATCATGTCGAAAGCTACATATAAGGAACGTGCTGCTACTCATCCTAGTCCTG
TTGCTGCCAAGCTATTTAATATCATGCACGAAAAGCAAACAAACTTGTGTGCTTCATTGGATGTTCGTAC
CACCAAGGAATTACTGGAGTTAGTTGAAGCATTAGGTCCCAAAATTTGTTTACTAAAAACACATGTGGAT
ATCTTGACTGATTTTTCCATGGAGGGCACAGTTAAGCCGCTAAAGGCATTATCCGCCAAGTACAATTTTT
TACTCTTCGAGGACAGAAAATTTGCTGACATTGGTAATACAGTCAAATTGCAGTACTCTGCGGGTGTATA
CAGAATAGCAGAATGGGCAGACATTACGAATGCACACGGTGTGGTGGGCCCAGGTATTGTTAGCGGTTTG
AAGCAGGCGGCAGAAGAAGTAACAAAGGAACCTAGAGGCCTTTTGATGTTAGCAGAATTGTCATGCAAGG
GCTCCCTATCTACTGGAGAATATACTAAGGGTACTGTTGACATTGCGAAGAGCGACAAAGATTTTGTTAT
CGGCTTTATTGCTCAAAGAGACATGGGTGGAAGAGATGAAGGTTACGATTGGTTGATTATGACACCCGGT
GTGGGTTTAGATGACAAGGGAGATGCATTGGGTCAACAGTATAGAACCGTGGATGATGTGGTTTCTACAG
GATCTGACATTATTATTGTTGGAAGAGGACTATTTGCAAAGGGAAGGGATGCTAAGGTAGAGGGTGAACG
TTACAGAAAAGCAGGCTGGGAAGCATATTTGAGAAGATGCGGCCAGCAAAACTAAAAAACTGTATTATAA
GTAAATGCATGTATACTAAACTCACAAATTAGAGCTTCAATTTAATTATATCAGTTATTACCCGAGTAAC
GAAGCATCTGTGCTTCATTTTGTAGAACAAAAATGCAACGCGAGAGCGCTAATTTTTCAAACAAAGAATC
TGAGCTGCATTTTTACAGAACAGAAATGCAACGCGAAAGCGCTATTTTACCAACGAAGAATCTGTGCTTC
ATTTTTGTAAAACAAAAATGCAACGCGAGAGCGCTAATTTTTCAAACAAAGAATCTGAGCTGCATTTTTA
CAGAACAGAAATGCAACGCGAGAGCGCTATTTTACCAACAAAGAATCTATACTTCTTTTTTGTTCTACAA
AAATGCATCCCGAGAGCGCTATTTTTCTAACAAAGCATCTTAGATTACTTTTTTTCTCCTTTGTGCGCTC
TATAATGCAGTCTCTTGATAACTTTTTGCACTGTAGGTCCGTTAAGGTTAGAAGAAGGCTACTTTGGTGT
CTATTTTCTCTTCCATAAAAAAAGCCTGACTCCACTTCCCGCGTTTACTGATTACTAGCGAAGCTGCGGG
TGCATTTTTTCAAGATAAAGGCATCCCCGATTATATTCTATACCGATGTGGATTGCGCATACTTTGTGAA
CAGAAAGTGATAGCGTTGATGATTCTTCATTGGTCAGAAAATTATGAACGGTTTCTTCTATTTTGTCTCT
ATATACTACGTATAGGAAATGTTTACATTTTCGTATTGTTTTCGATTCACTCTATGAATAGTTCTTACTA
CAATTTTTTTGTCTAAAGAGTAATACTAGAGATAAACATAAAAAATGTAGAGGTCGAGTTTAGATGCAAG
TTCAAGGAGCGAAAGGTGGATGGGTAGGTTATATAGGGATATAGCACAGAGATATATAGCAAAGAGATAC
TTTTGAGCAATGTTTGTGGAAGCGGTATTCGCAATATTTTAGTAGCTCGTTACAGTCCGGTGCGTTTTTG
GTTTTTTGAAAGTGCGTCATCAGAGCGCTTTTGGTTTTCAAAAGCGCTCTGAAGTTCCTATACTTTCTAG
CTAGAGAATAGGAACTTCCCGAGCGGCCGCGTGTTACAAGCTTGACTCCAGCGTAACTGGACTGCAATCA
ACTCACTGGCTCACCTTCACGGGTGGGCCTTTCTTCGGTAGAAAATCAAAGGATCTTCTTGAGATCCTTT
TTTTCTGCGCGTAATCTGCTGCTTGCAAACAAAAAAACCACCGCTACCAGCGGTGGTTTGTTTGCCGGAT
CAAGAGCTACCAACTCTTTTTCCGAGGTAACTGGCTTCAGCAGAGCGCAGATACCAAATACTGTTCTTCT
AGTGTAGCCGTAGTTAGGCCACCACTTCAAGAACTCTGTAGCACCGCCTACATACCTCGCTCTGCTAATC
CTGTTACCAGTGGCTGCTGCCAGTGGCGATAAGTCGTGTCTTACCGGGTTGGACTCAAGACGATAGTTAC
CGGATAAGGCGCAGCGGTCGGGCTGAACGGGGGGTTCGTGCACACAGCCCAGCTTGGAGCGAACGACCTA
CACCGAACTGAGATACCTACAGCGTGAGCTATGAGAAAGCGCCACGCTTCCCGAAGGGAGAAAGGCGGAC
AGGTATCCGGTAAGCGGCAGGGTCGGAACAGGAGAGCGCACGAGGGAGCTTCCAGGGGTAAACGCCTGGT
ATCTTTATAGTCCTGTCGGGTTTCGCCACCTCTGACTTGAGCATCGATTTTTGTGATGCTCGTCAGGGGG
GCGGAGCCTATGGAAAAACGCCAGCAACGCAGAAAGGCCCACCCGAAGGTGAGCCAGGTGATTACATTTG
GGCCCTCATCAGAGGTTTTCACCGTCATCACCGAAACGCGCGAGGCAGCTGCGGTAAAGCTCATCAGCGT
GGTCGTGAAGCGATTCACAGATGTCTGCCTGTTCATCCGCGTCCAGCTCGTTGAGTTTCTCCAGAAGCGT
TAATGTCTGGCTTCTGATAAAGCGGGCCATGTTAAGGGCGGTTTTTTCCTGTTTGGTCACTTACCAATGC
TTAATCAGTGAGGCACCTATCTCAGCGATCTGTCTATTTCGTTCATCCATAGTTGCCTGACTCCCCGTCG
TGTAGATAACTACGATGCGGGAGGGCTTACCATCTGGCCCCAGTGCTGCAATGATACCGCGAGACCCACG
CTCACCGGCTCCAGATTTATCAGCAATAAACCAGCCAGCCGGGAGGGCCGAGCGCAGAAGTGATCCTGCA
ACTTTATCCGCCTCCATCCAGTCTATTAATTGTTGCCGGGAAGCTAGAGTAAGTAGTTCGCCAGTTAATA
GTTTGCGCAACGTTGTTGCCATTGCTACAGGCATCGTGGTGTCACGCTCGTCGTTTGGTATGGCTTCATT
CAGCTCCGGTTCCCAACGATCAAGGCGAGTTACATGATCCCCCATGTTGTGCAAAAAAGCGGTTAGCTCC
TTCGGTCCTCCGATCGTTGCCAGAAGTAAGTTGGCCGCAGTGTTATCACTCATGGTTATGGCAGCACTGC
ATAATTCTCTTACTGTCATGCCATCCGTGAGATGCTTTTCTGTGACTGGTGAGTACTCAACCAAGTCATT
CTGAGAATAGTGTATGCGGCGACCGAGTTGCTCTTGCCCGGCGTCAATACGGGATAATACCGCGCCACAT
AGCAGAACTTTAAAAGTGCTCATCATTGGAAAACGTTCTTCGGGGCGTAAACTCTCAAGGATCTTACCGC
TGTTGAGATCCAGTTCGATGTAACCCACTCGTGCACCCAACTGATCTTCAGCATCTTTTACTTTCACCAG
CGTTTCTGGGTGAGCAAAAACAGGAAGGCAAAATGCCGCAAAAAAGGGAATAAGGGCGACACGGAAATGT
TGAATACTCATTTTAGCTTCCTTAGCTCCTGAAAATCTCGATAACTCAAAAAATACGCCCGGTAGTGATC
TTATTTCATTATGGTGAAAGTTGGAACCTCTTACGTGCCGATCAAGTCAAAAGCCTCCGGTCGGAGGCTT
TTGACTTTCTGCTATGGAGGTCAGGTATGATTTAAATGGTCAGTTAGA
Features (pLannotate 1.2.2; 14 found; start..end, strand, type, name):
     25..466     +  promoter       GAL1 promoter: S. cerevisiae GAL1; inducible promoter, regulated by Gal4
    481..1344    +  CDS            R1A_SARS2 (fragment): Experimental evidence at protein level: Swiss-Prot protein existence level 1. [Non-structural protein 10]: Plays a pivotal role in viral transcription by stimulating both nsp14 3'-5' exoribonuclease and nsp16 2'-O-methyltransferase activities. Therefore plays an essential role in viral mRNAs cap methylation. From Severe acute respiratory syndrome coronavirus 2 (2019-nCoV) (SARS-CoV-2).
   1362..1379    +  CDS            3xFLAG (fragment): three tandem FLAG® epitope tags, followed by an enterokinase cleavage site
   1457..1629    +  terminator     CYC1 terminator (fragment): S. cerevisiae CYC1; transcription terminator for CYC1
   1665..1841    +  promoter       URA3 promoter (fragment): S. cerevisiae URA3
   1842..2645    +  CDS            URA3: orotidine-5'-phosphate decarboxylase, required for uracil biosynthesis; S. cerevisiae URA3; yeast auxotrophic marker, counterselectable with 5-fluoroorotic acid (5-FOA)
   2728..3710    -  rep_origin     2μ ori: yeast 2μ plasmid origin of replication
   3788..3817    +  terminator     T3Te terminator: phage T3 early transcription terminator
   3839..4426    +  rep_origin     ori: high-copy-number ColE1/pMB1/pBR322/pUC origin of replication
   4438..4465    -  terminator     T7Te terminator: phage T7 early transcription terminator
   4489..4680    -  CDS            rop: Rop protein, which maintains plasmids at low copy number; rop
   4681..5541    -  CDS            AmpR: β-lactamase; bla; confers resistance to ampicillin, carbenicillin, and related antibiotics
   5542..5644    -  promoter       cat promoter: promoter of the E. coli cat gene encoding chloramphenicol acetyltransferase
   5645..5676    -  terminator     tonB terminator: bidirectional E. coli tonB-P14 transcription terminator
