[The description below was written by a language model from this plasmid's Addgene catalogue record and pLannotate feature annotations shown in this document.]
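Description:
pGBW-m4046563 is an E. coli–yeast shuttle plasmid for galactose-inducible expression of the SARS-CoV-2 non-structural protein 6 (nsp6) in Saccharomyces cerevisiae. In yeast it is maintained as a multicopy episome through the 2μ origin and selected by uracil prototrophy through a URA3 cassette, a marker that can also be counterselected with 5-fluoroorotic acid. In bacteria it replicates from a ColE1/pUC-type origin and confers ampicillin resistance via β-lactamase, which the annotation places downstream of a cat promoter. The catalogue lists the plasmid as high copy. The feature table also flags a short rop annotation next to AmpR, which may be only a partial match. Phage T3 and T7 early terminators and a tonB terminator flank the bacterial modules, presumably insulating them from read-through transcription.

The expression cassette consists of the GAL1 promoter, which is regulated by Gal4 and induced by galactose, followed by the roughly 860 bp wild-type nsp6 coding sequence and a CYC1 terminator. The insert was made by gene synthesis; listing of budding yeast alongside the virus as species may indicate codon adaptation, though the record does not say so. The automated annotation identifies this ORF only as a fragment of the ORF1a polyprotein, and its attached functional text refers to nsp10, which is a generic polyprotein note rather than a description of this insert. According to the catalogue, the backbone supplies a C-terminal thrombin-cleavable 3xFLAG tag, although the feature table detects only a short FLAG fragment downstream of the ORF. The tag would allow immunodetection or affinity purification with subsequent removal. The construct is suited to producing and studying nsp6 in yeast.
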