Addgene plasmid #145520: pGBW-m4046563
Purpose: Yeast Expression plasmid for SARS-CoV-2 nsp6
Depositing lab: Ginkgo Bioworks & Benjie Chen. Depositing organization: Ginkgo Bioworks.
Backbone
  Vector backbone: AmpR; 2u URA3
  Backbone size w/o insert (bp): 4078
  Vector type: Yeast Expression
  Selectable markers: URA3
Growth in bacteria
  Bacterial resistance: Ampicillin, 100 μg/mL
  Growth temperature: 37°C
  Growth strain: DH5alpha
  Copy number: High Copy
Gene/Insert
  Gene/Insert name: SARS-CoV-2 nsp6
  Species: S. cerevisiae (budding yeast); Severe acute respiratory syndrome coronavirus 2
  Insert size (bp): 863
  Mutation: wt
  Entrez Gene: ORF1ab (a.k.a. GU280_gp01)
  Promoter: pGAL1
  Tag / fusion protein: Cleavable thrombin;3xFLAG (C terminal on backbone)
  Cloning method: Unknown
Resource information
  A portion of this plasmid was derived from a plasmid made by: GinkgoBioworks
Depositor comments: NCBI Reference Sequence: YP_009725302.1Created by gene synthesis with Not1 site.
How to cite: pGBW-m4046563 was a gift from Ginkgo Bioworks & Benjie Chen (Addgene plasmid # 145520 ; http://n2t.net/addgene:145520 ; RRID:Addgene_145520)
